Addgene plasmid #69527: CMJ162
Purpose: pTET etuAld+Ile1-20-pduD21-224- FLAG
Depositing lab: Danielle Tullman-Ercek. Depositing organization: University of California, Berkeley. Publication: Localization of Proteins to the 1,2-Propanediol Utilization Microcompartment by Non-native Signal Sequences Is Mediated by a Common Hydrophobic Motif. Jakobson CM, Kim EY, Slininger MF, Chien A, Tullman-Ercek D. J Biol Chem. 2015 Aug 17. pii: jbc.M115.651919. 10.1074/jbc.M115.651919 PubMed 26283792.
Backbone
  Vector backbone: pTET
Growth in bacteria
  Bacterial resistance: Kanamycin, 50 μg/mL
  Growth temperature: 37°C
  Growth strain: DH10B
  Copy number: Unknown
Gene/Insert
  Gene/Insert name: PduD from Salmonella
  Entrez Gene: pduD (a.k.a. STM2041)
Terms and licenses: Academic/Nonprofit Terms; Industry Terms: Not Available to Industry
How to cite: CMJ162 was a gift from Danielle Tullman-Ercek (Addgene plasmid # 69527 ; http://n2t.net/addgene:69527 ; RRID:Addgene_69527)
