[The description below was written by a language model from this plasmid's Addgene catalogue record and pLannotate feature annotations shown in this document.]
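Description:
CMJ162 is a bacterial expression plasmid built on the pTET backbone, carrying a tetracycline-inducible cassette for a modified version of PduD from Salmonella. It replicates through the low-copy pSC101 origin together with its required Rep101 (RepA) replication protein. Selection is by kanamycin, conferred by a neo/nptII gene that is followed by a lambda t0 terminator. A short fragment annotated as Tn5 transposase sits next to the resistance gene and is most likely a non-functional remnant of the marker's transposon origin. The catalogue lists the copy number as unknown, although the annotated origin is a low-copy type.

Regulation comes from a divergently oriented Tn10 TetR repressor gene and the overlapping tetR/tetA promoter region. TetR holds transcription off by binding the tet operator until tetracycline or an analogue relieves repression. Downstream lies the pduD coding sequence, which encodes a subunit of the PduCDE diol dehydratase that converts 1,2-propanediol to propionaldehyde. It is followed by tandem rrnB T1 and T7Te terminators.

According to the stated purpose, the native N-terminus of PduD has been replaced. Residues 1–20 of a modified "etuAld+Ile" sequence are fused to PduD residues 21–224, with a C-terminal FLAG tag for detection. The record does not define the etuAld sequence further, and the FLAG tag is not separately annotated in the feature table. The associated publication concerns targeting of proteins to the 1,2-propanediol utilization microcompartment by non-native signal sequences sharing a hydrophobic motif. The construct was therefore presumably used to test whether this heterologous N-terminal peptide can substitute for PduD's own targeting region in directing encapsulation.
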