Features (pLannotate 1.2.2; 10 found; start..end, strand, type, name):
      7..630     -  CDS            TetR: tetracycline repressor TetR; tetR from transposon Tn10; TetR binds to the tetracycline operator tetO to inhibit transcription. This inhibition can be relieved by adding tetracycline or doxycycline.
    649..704     +  promoter       tetR/tetA promoters: tetR; overlapping promoters for bacterial tetR and tetA
    746..1405    +  CDS            pduD: PDUD_SALTY - Experimental evidence at protein level: Swiss-Prot protein existence level 1. Part of the PduCDE complex that catalyzes the dehydration of 1,2-propanediol to propionaldehyde. Is required for S.typhimurium growth on 1,2-propanediol as the sole carbon and energy source. From Salmonella typhimurium (strain LT2 / SGSC1412 / ATCC 700720).
   1461..1532    +  terminator     rrnB T1 terminator: transcription terminator T1 from the E. coli rrnB gene
   1548..1575    +  terminator     T7Te terminator: phage T7 early transcription terminator
   2106..3056    -  CDS            Rep101: RepA protein needed for replication with the pSC101 origin; rep101
   3104..3326    -  rep_origin     pSC101 ori: low-copy replication origin that requires the Rep101 protein
   3818..3912    -  terminator     lambda t0 terminator: transcription terminator from phage lambda
   3946..4737    -  CDS            neo: KKA2_KLEPN - Also known as kan, nptII. Experimental evidence at protein level: Swiss-Prot protein existence level 1. Resistance to kanamycin, neomycin, paromomycin, ribostamycin, butirosin and gentamicin B. From Klebsiella pneumoniae.
   4769..4873    -  CDS            tnpA (fragment): TN5P_ECOLX - Also known as tnp. Experimental evidence at protein level: Swiss-Prot protein existence level 1. Mediates transposition of transposon Tn5 by a 'cut and paste' mechanism. First, the monomeric transposase binds the 19 bp inverted DNA repeats flanking the transposon. Then, dimerization of the DNA- bound transposase creates a synaptic DNA complex. After nicking of the first DNA strand, excision of the transposon proceeds through a series of intermediates. The transposase then mediates the insertion of the transposon at a new site by strand transfer. The activity of the wild- type tran
>Addgene plasmid #69527 | CMJ162 | depositor full sequence | sequence record 132913 | CMJ162 sequence 4873 bps
GACGTCTTAAGACCCACTTTCACATTTAAGTTGTTTTTCTAATCCGCATATGATCAATTCAAGGCCGAAT
AAGAAGGCTGGCTCTGCACCTTGGTGATCAAATAATTCGATAGCTTGTCGTAATAATGGCGGCATACTAT
CAGTAGTAGGTGTTTCCCTTTCTTCTTTAGCGACTTGATGCTCTTGATCTTCCAATACGCAACCTAAAGT
AAAATGCCCCACAGCGCTGAGTGCATATAATGCATTCTCTAGTGAAAAACCTTGTTGGCATAAAAAGGCT
AATTGATTTTCGAGAGTTTCATACTGTTTTTCTGTAGGCCGTGTACCTAAATGTACTTTTGCTCCATCGC
GATGACTTAGTAAAGCACATCTAAAACTTTTAGCGTTATTACGTAAAAAATCTTGCCAGCTTTCCCCTTC
TAAAGGGCAAAAGTGAGTATGGTGCCTATCTAACATCTCAATGGCTAAGGCGTCGAGCAAAGCCCGCTTA
TTTTTTACATGCCAATACAATGTAGGCTGCTCTACACCTAGCTTCTGGGCGAGTTTACGGGTTGTTAAAC
CTTCGATTCCGACCTCATTAAGCAGCTCTAATGCGCTGTTAATCACTTTACTTTTATCTAATCTAGACAT
CATTAATTCCTAATTTTTGTTGACACTCTATCGTTGATAGAGTTATTTTACCACTCCCTATCAGTGATAG
AGAAAAGAATTCTTAAAGAGGAGAAAGGTCATGGATAAGGACTTACAGTCAATACAGGAAATTGTAAGAA
CTCTTATAGCAAAAGCAAAGAAAGGCAGCGATAAACCCGTCTCGTTTAATGCGCCTGCGGCATCCACAGC
ACCACAGACCGCTGCGCCTGCGGGCGACGGCTTTCTGACCGAAGTGGGCGAAGCGCGCCAGGGCACTCAG
CAGGACGAAGTCATTATCGCCGTCGGCCCGGCATTTGGCCTGGCGCAAACCGTCAATATCGTCGGCTTAC
CGCATAAGAGCATTCTGCGCGAAGTCATTGCCGGTATTGAAGAAGAAGGCATCAAGGCGCGCGTGATTCG
CTGCTTTAAATCTTCCGACGTGGCGTTCGTCGCCGTTGAAGGTAACCGCCTGAGCGGATCCGGCATCTCC
ATCGGCATCCAGTCGAAAGGTACTACGGTTATCCACCAGCAGGGGCTACCGCCGCTCTCCAACCTGGAGC
TGTTCCCGCAGGCACCGCTGCTGACGCTGGAAACCTACCGTCAGATTGGTAAAAACGCCGCCCGCTATGC
GAAACGAGAATCACCGCAGCCGGTCCCTACGCTCAATGACCAGATGGCACGCCCGAAGTACCAGGCAAAG
TCGGCCATTTTACATATTAAAGAGACCAAGTACGTCGTGACGGGCAAAAACCCGCAGGAACTGCGCGTGG
CGCTTGATTATAAAGATGACGATGACAAGTAAAAGCTTTCGAGTAAGGATCTCCAGGCATCAAATAAAAC
GAAAGGCTCAGTCGAAAGACTGGGCCTTTCGTTTTATCTGTTGTTTGTCGGTGAACGCTCTCTACTAGAG
TCACACTGGCTCACCTTCGGGTGGGCCTTTCTGCGTTTATACCTAGGGTACGGGTTTTGCTGCCCGCAAA
CGGGCTGTTCTGGTGTTGCTAGTTTGTTATCAGAATCGCAGATCCGGCTTCAGCCGGTTTGCCGGCTGAA
AGCGCTATTTCTTCCAGAATTGCCATGATTTTTTCCCCACGGGAGGCGTCACTGGCTCCCGTGTTGTCGG
CAGCTTTGATTCGATAAGCAGCATCGCCTGTTTCAGGCTGTCTATGTGTGACTGTTGAGCTGTAACAAGT
TGTCTCAGGTGTTCAATTTCATGTTCTAGTTGCTTTGTTTTACTGGTTTCACCTGTTCTATTAGGTGTTA
CATGCTGTTCATCTGTTACATTGTCGATCTGTTCATGGTGAACAGCTTTGAATGCACCAAAAACTCGTAA
AAGCTCTGATGTATCTATCTTTTTTACACCGTTTTCATCTGTGCATATGGACAGTTTTCCCTTTGATATG
TAACGGTGAACAGTTGTTCTACTTTTGTTTGTTAGTCTTGATGCTTCACTGATAGATACAAGAGCCATAA
GAACCTCAGATCCTTCCGTATTTAGCCAGTATGTTCTCTAGTGTGGTTCGTTGTTTTTGCGTGAGCCATG
AGAACGAACCATTGAGATCATACTTACTTTGCATGTCACTCAAAAATTTTGCCTCAAAACTGGTGAGCTG
AATTTTTGCAGTTAAAGCATCGTGTAGTGTTTTTCTTAGTCCGTTATGTAGGTAGGAATCTGATGTAATG
GTTGTTGGTATTTTGTCACCATTCATTTTTATCTGGTTGTTCTCAAGTTCGGTTACGAGATCCATTTGTC
TATCTAGTTCAACTTGGAAAATCAACGTATCAGTCGGGCGGCCTCGCTTATCAACCACCAATTTCATATT
GCTGTAAGTGTTTAAATCTTTACTTATTGGTTTCAAAACCCATTGGTTAAGCCTTTTAAACTCATGGTAG
TTATTTTCAAGCATTAACATGAACTTAAATTCATCAAGGCTAATCTCTATATTTGCCTTGTGAGTTTTCT
TTTGTGTTAGTTCTTTTAATAACCACTCATAAATCCTCATAGAGTATTTGTTTTCAAAAGACTTAACATG
TTCCAGATTATATTTTATGAATTTTTTTAACTGGAAAAGATAAGGCAATATCTCTTCACTAAAAACTAAT
TCTAATTTTTCGCTTGAGAACTTGGCATAGTTTGTCCACTGGAAAATCTCAAAGCCTTTAACCAAAGGAT
TCCTGATTTCCACAGTTCTCGTCATCAGCTCTCTGGTTGCTTTAGCTAATACACCATAAGCATTTTCCCT
ACTGATGTTCATCATCTGAGCGTATTGGTTATAAGTGAACGATACCGTCCGTTCTTTCCTTGTAGGGTTT
TCAATCGTGGGGTTGAGTAGTGCCACACAGCATAAAATTAGCTTGGTTTCATGCTCCGTTAAGTCATAGC
GACTAATCGCTAGTTCATTTGCTTTGAAAACAACTAATTCAGACATACATCTCAATTGGTCTAGGTGATT
TTAATCACTATACCAATTGAGATGGGCTAGTCAATGATAATTACTAGTCCTTTTCCCGGGTGATCTGGGT
ATCTGTAAATTCTGCTAGACCTTTGCTGGAAAACTTGTAAATTCTGCTAGACCCTCTGTAAATTCCGCTA
GACCTTTGTGTGTTTTTTTTGTTTATATTCAAGTGGTTATAATTTATAGAATAAAGAAAGAATAAAAAAA
GATAAAAAGAATAGATCCCAGCCCTGTGTATAACTCACTACTTTAGTCAGTTCCGCAGTATTACAAAAGG
ATGTCGCAAACGCTGTTTGCTCCTCTACAAAACAGACCTTAAAACCCTAAAGGCTTAAGTAGCACCCTCG
CAAGCTCGGGCAAATCGCTGAATATTCCTTTTGTCTCCGACCATCAGGCACCTGAGTCGCTGTCTTTTTC
GTGACATTCAGTTCGCTGCGCTCACGGCTCTGGCAGTGAATGGGGGTAAATGGCACTACAGGCGCCTTTT
ATGGATTCATGCAAGGAAACTACCCATAATACAAGAAAAGCCCGTCACGGGCTTCTCAGGGCGTTTTATG
GCGGGTCTGCTATGTGGTGCTATCTGACTTTTTGCTGTTCAGCAGTTCCTGCCCTCTGATTTTCCAGTCT
GACCACTTCGGATTATCCCGTGACAGGTCATTCAGACTGGCTAATGCACCCAGTAAGGCAGCGGTATCAT
CAACAGGCTTACCCGTCTTACTGTCCCTAGTGCTTGGATTCTCACCAATAAAAAACGCCCGGCGGCAACC
GAGCGTTCTGAACAAATCCAGATGGAGTTCTGAGGTCATTACTGGATCTATCAACAGGAGTCCAAGCGAG
CTCTCGAACCCCAGAGTCCCGCTCAGAAGAACTCGTCAAGAAGGCGATAGAAGGCGATGCGCTGCGAATC
GGGAGCGGCGATACCGTAAAGCACGAGGAAGCGGTCAGCCCATTCGCCGCCAAGCTCTTCAGCAATATCA
CGGGTAGCCAACGCTATGTCCTGATAGCGGTCCGCCACACCCAGCCGGCCACAGTCGATGAATCCAGAAA
AGCGGCCATTTTCCACCATGATATTCGGCAAGCAGGCATCGCCATGGGTCACGACGAGATCCTCGCCGTC
GGGCATGCGCGCCTTGAGCCTGGCGAACAGTTCGGCTGGCGCGAGCCCCTGATGCTCTTCGTCCAGATCA
TCCTGATCGACAAGACCGGCTTCCATCCGAGTACGTGCTCGCTCGATGCGATGTTTCGCTTGGTGGTCGA
ATGGGCAGGTAGCCGGATCAAGCGTATGCAGCCGCCGCATTGCATCAGCCATGATGGATACTTTCTCGGC
AGGAGCAAGGTGAGATGACAGGAGATCCTGCCCCGGCACTTCGCCCAATAGCAGCCAGTCCCTTCCCGCT
TCAGTGACAACGTCGAGCACAGCTGCGCAAGGAACGCCCGTCGTGGCCAGCCACGATAGCCGCGCTGCCT
CGTCCTGCAGTTCATTCAGGGCACCGGACAGGTCGGTCTTGACAAAAAGAACCGGGCGCCCCTGCGCTGA
CAGCCGGAACACGGCGGCATCAGAGCAGCCGATTGTCTGTTGTGCCCAGTCATAGCCGAATAGCCTCTCC
ACCCAAGCGGCCGGAGAACCTGCGTGCAATCCATCTTGTTCAATCATGCGAAACGATCCTCATCCTGTCT
CTTGATCAGATCATGATCCCCTGCGCCATCAGATCCTTGGCGGCAAGAAAGCCATCCAGTTTACTTTGCA
GGGCTTCCCAACCTTACCAGAGGGCGCCCCAGCTGGCAATTCC
