>Addgene plasmid #69527 | CMJ162 | addgene partial sequence | sequence record 127771 | pASK-IBA-F 5'-GAGTTATTTTACCACTCCCT-3'
GGTCATGGATAAGGACTTACAGTCAATACAGGAAATTGTAAGAACTCTTATAGCAAAAGCAAAGAAAGGC
AGCGATAAACCCGTCTCGTTTAATGCGCCTGCGGCATCCACAGCACCACAGACCGCTGCGCCTGCGGGCG
ACGGCTTTCTGACCGAAGTGGGCGAAGCGCGCCAGGGCACTCAGCAGGACGAAGTCATTATCGCCGTCGG
CCCGGCATTTGGCCTGGCGCAAACCGTCAATATCGTCGGCTTACCGCATAAGAGCATTCTGCGCGAAGTC
ATTGCCGGTATTGAAGAAGAAGGCATCAAGGCGCGCGTGATTCGCTGCTTTAAATCTTCCGACGTGGCGT
TCGTCGCCGTTGAAGGTAACCGCCTGAGCGGATCCGGCATCTCCATCGGCATCCAGTCGAAAGGTACTAC
GGTTATCCACCAGCAGGGGCTACCGCCGCTCTCCAACCTGGAGCTGTTCCCGCAGGCACCGCTGCTGACG
CTGGAAACCTACCGTCAGATTGGTAAAAACGCCGCCCGCTATGCGAAACGAGAATCACCGCAGCCGGTCC
CTACGCTCAATGACCAGATGGCACGCCCGAAGTACCAGGCAAAGTCGGCCATTTTACATATTAAAGAGAC
CAAGTACGTCGTGACGGGCAA
