>Addgene plasmid #69527 | CMJ162 | addgene partial sequence | sequence record 127772 | pBbA5c-3 5'-CGTTTTATTTGATGCCTGG-3'
GTGATTCTCGTTTCGCATAGCGGGCGGCGTTTTTACCAATCTGACGGTAGGTTTCCAGCGTCAGCAGCGG
TGCCTGCGGGAACAGCTCCAGGTTGGAGAGCGGCGGTAGCCCCTGCTGGTGGATAACCGTAGTACCTTTC
GACTGGATGCCGATGGAGATGCCGGATCCGCTCAGGCGGTTACCTTCAACGGCGACGAACGCCACGTCGG
AAGATTTAAAGCAGCGAATCACGCGCGCCTTGATGCCTTCTTCTTCAATACCGGCAATGACTTCGCGCAG
AATGCTCTTATGCGGTAAGCCGACGATATTGACGGTTTGCGCCAGGCCAAATGCCGGGCCGACGGCGATA
ATGACTTCGTCCTGCTGAGTGCCCTGGCGCGCTTCGCCCACTTCGGTCAGAAAGCCGTCGCCCGCA
