>Addgene plasmid #69527 | CMJ162 | addgene partial sequence | sequence record 132912 | pASK-IBA-F 5'-GAGTTATTTTACCACTCCCT-3'
ACTTACAGTCAATACAGGAAATTGTAAGAACTCTTATAGCAAAAGCAAAGAAAGGCAGCGATAAACCCGT
CTCGTTTAATGCGCCTGCGGCATCCACAGCACCACAGACCGCTGCGCCTGCGGGCGACGGCTTTCTGACC
GAAGTGGGCGAAGCGCGCCAGGGCACTCAGCAGGACGAAGTCATTATCGCCGTCGGCCCGGCATTTGGCC
TGGCGCAAACCGTCAATATCGTCGGCTTACCGCATAAGAGCATTCTGCGCGAAGTCATTGCCGGTATTGA
AGAAGAAGGCATCAAGGCGCGCGTGATTCGCTGCTTTAAATCTTCCGACGTGGCGTTCGTCGCCGTTGAA
GGTAACCGCCTGAGCGGATCCGGCATCTCCATCGGCATCCAGTCGAAAGGTACTACGGTTATCCACCAGC
AGGGGCTACCGCCGCTCTCCAACCTGGAGCTGTTCCCGCAGGCACCGCTGCTGACGCTGGAAACCTACCG
TCAGATTGGTAAAAACGCCGCCCGCTATGCGAAACGAGAATCACCGCAGCCGGTCCCTACGCTCAATGAC
CAGATGGCACGCCCGAAGTACCAGGCAAAGTCGGCCATTTTACATATTAAAGAGACCAAGTACGTCGTGA
CGGGCAAAAACCCGCAGGAACTGCGCGTGGCGCTTGATTATAAAGATGACGATGACAAGTAAAAGCTTTC
GAGTAAGGATCTCCAGGCATCAAATAAAACGAAAGGCTCAGTCGAAAGACTGGGCCTTTCGTTTTATCTG
TTGTTTGTCGGTGAACGCTCTCTACTAGAGTCACACTGGCTCACCTTCGGGTGG
